Addgene plasmid #47878: pTALYM3B15
Purpose: TALE-mClover against mouse major satellite sequence
Depositing lab: Maria-Elena Torres-Padilla. Depositing organization: Institut de Genetique et de Biologie Moleculaire et Cellulaire (IGBMC). Publication: Live visualization of chromatin dynamics with fluorescent TALEs. Miyanari Y, Ziegler-Birling C, Torres-Padilla ME. Nat Struct Mol Biol. 2013 Oct 6. doi: 10.1038/nsmb.2680. PubMed 24096363.
Backbone
  Vector backbone: pTALYM3
  Vector type: Mammalian Expression, TALEN
Growth in bacteria
  Bacterial resistance: Ampicillin, 100 μg/mL
  Growth temperature: 37°C
  Growth strain: SURE
  Copy number: High Copy
Gene/Insert
  Gene/Insert name: TALE-mClover
  Promoter: CAG
  Tag / fusion protein: mClover (C terminal on backbone)
  Cloning method: Restriction Enzyme; 5′ cloning site BsmBI (destroyed during cloning); 3′ cloning site BsmBI (destroyed during cloning)
  Sequencing primers: 5′ catcgcgcaatgcactgac; 3′ ggcgacgaggtggtcgttgg
Terms and licenses: Academic/Nonprofit Terms; Industry Terms: Not Available to Industry
How to cite: pTALYM3B15 was a gift from Maria-Elena Torres-Padilla (Addgene plasmid # 47878 ; http://n2t.net/addgene:47878 ; RRID:Addgene_47878)
