[The description below was written by a language model from this plasmid's Addgene catalogue record and pLannotate feature annotations shown in this document.]
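Description:
pTALYM3B15 is a mammalian expression plasmid, built on the pTALYM3 backbone, that encodes a designer TAL effector (TALE) DNA-binding protein fused at its C terminus to the green/yellow fluorescent protein mClover. The TALE is directed against the mouse major satellite repeat, so the fusion acts as a sequence-specific fluorescent probe rather than a nuclease; although the vector is catalogued under the TALEN category, no nuclease domain appears in the feature table. The plasmid is propagated in E. coli through a high-copy ColE1/pUC-type origin with ampicillin selection (AmpR), and it also carries an f1 origin plus remnants of a lac promoter/operator and lacZα from the cloning backbone.

Expression is driven by the CAG promoter, annotated as its three standard parts: the CMV immediate-early enhancer, the chicken β-actin promoter and a chimeric β-actin/β-globin intron. This gives strong constitutive transcription in mammalian cells. The open reading frame that follows is flanked by fragments matching Xanthomonas avirulence proteins (avrXa10 and avrBs3), which represent the N- and C-terminal TALE scaffold. The unannotated stretch between them presumably holds the custom repeat array, which was inserted through BsmBI sites that were destroyed during cloning, consistent with a Golden Gate-style assembly. Clover follows in the same orientation, and a bGH polyadenylation signal terminates the transcript. A T7 promoter near the start of the coding region and an antisense SP6 promoter downstream could support in vitro transcription, though the record does not state this use. The construct is intended for live imaging of chromatin dynamics, labelling major satellite sequences in mouse cells.
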