Features (pLannotate 1.2.2; 19 found; start..end, strand, type, name):
     50..71      +  protein_bind   CAP binding site: CAP binding activates transcription in the presence of cAMP. E. coli catabolite activator protein
     86..116     +  promoter       lac promoter: promoter for the E. coli lac operon
    124..140     +  protein_bind   lac operator: The lac repressor binds to the lac operator to inhibit transcription in E. coli. This inhibition can be relieved by adding lactose or isopropyl-β-D-thiogalactopyranoside (IPTG). lac repressor encoded by lacI
    184..563     +  enhancer       CMV enhancer: human cytomegalovirus immediate early enhancer
    565..842     +  promoter       chicken β-actin promoter: No description available
    843..1851    +  intron         chimeric intron: chimera between introns from chicken β-actin and rabbit β-globin
   1851..2435    +  CDS            avrXa10 (fragment): AVX10_XANOO - Experimental evidence at protein level: Swiss-Prot protein existence level 1. Avirulence protein. Induces the hypersensitive response (HR)in rice plants carrying the resistance gene Xa10. Activity depends on the presence of the core repeat domains; replacement with repeat domains from other proteins (AvrBs3 of X.euvesicatoria (AC P14727) or AvrXa7 of this organism) does not elicit the HR. Probably acts as a transcription factor in its host plant (rice) to induce plant resistance or disease. From Xanthomonas oryzae pv. oryzae.
   1864..1882    +  promoter       T7 promoter: promoter for bacteriophage T7 RNA polymerase
   3822..4010    +  CDS            avrBs3 (fragment): AVRB3_XANEU - Experimental evidence at protein level: Swiss-Prot protein existence level 1. Avirulence protein. Acts as a transcription factor in C.annuum plants. In susceptible plants lacking the Bs3 resistance gene induces expression of a number of genes, including genes homologous to a family of auxin-induced genes, alpha-expansin genes, pectate lyase, anthocyanidin glucoside rhamnosyl transferase and at least one transcription factor, UPA20. Their expression leads to plant hypertrophy in mesophyll cells, probably mainly mediated by UPA20 (PubMed:17962565). In resistant plants induces the h
   4053..4769    +  CDS            Clover: Clover is a basic (constitutively fluorescent) green/yellow fluorescent protein published in 2012, derived from Aequorea victoria. It is reported to be a rapidly-maturing weak dimer with high acid sensitivity.
   4785..4803    -  promoter       SP6 promoter: promoter for bacteriophage SP6 RNA polymerase
   4875..4896    +  promoter       TEF1 promoter (fragment): S. cerevisiae TEF1; promoter for EF-1α
   5096..5320    +  polyA_signal   bGH poly(A) signal: bovine growth hormone polyadenylation signal
   5329..5483    +  CDS            lacZα (fragment): LacZα fragment of β-galactosidase; lacZ fragment
   5488..5916    +  rep_origin     f1 ori (sequence partly withheld): f1 bacteriophage origin of replication; arrow indicates direction of (+) strand synthesis
   5969..6073    +  promoter       AmpR promoter: bla
   6074..6934    +  CDS            AmpR: β-lactamase; bla; confers resistance to ampicillin, carbenicillin, and related antibiotics
   7105..7693    +  rep_origin     ori: high-copy-number ColE1/pMB1/pBR322/pUC origin of replication
   7876..37      +  CDS            lacI (fragment) (across the origin): lac repressor; lacI; The lac repressor binds to the lac operator to inhibit transcription in E. coli. This inhibition can be relieved by adding lactose or isopropyl-β-D-thiogalactopyranoside (IPTG).
>Addgene plasmid #47878 | pTALYM3B15 | depositor full sequence | sequence record 68417 | pTALYM3B15
GGCACGACAGGTTTCCCGACTGGAAAGCGGGCAGTGAGCGCAACGCAATTAATGTGAGTTAGCTCACTCA
TTAGGCACCCCAGGCTTTACACTTTATGCTTCCGGCTCGTATGTTGTGTGGAATTGTGAGCGGATAACAA
TTTCACACAGGAAACAGCTATGACCATGAGGCGCGCCGGATTCGACATTGATTATTGACTAGTTATTAAT
AGTAATCAATTACGGGGTCATTAGTTCATAGCCCATATATGGAGTTCCGCGTTACATAACTTACGGTAAA
TGGCCCGCCTGGCTGACCGCCCAACGACCCCCGCCCATTGACGTCAATAATGACGTATGTTCCCATAGTA
ACGCCAATAGGGACTTTCCATTGACGTCAATGGGTGGAGTATTTACGGTAAACTGCCCACTTGGCAGTAC
ATCAAGTGTATCATATGCCAAGTACGCCCCCTATTGACGTCAATGACGGTAAATGGCCCGCCTGGCATTA
TGCCCAGTACATGACCTTATGGGACTTTCCTACTTGGCAGTACATCTACGTATTAGTCATCGCTATTACC
ATGGTCGAGGTGAGCCCCACGTTCTGCTTCACTCTCCCCATCTCCCCCCCCTCCCCACCCCCAATTTTGT
ATTTATTTATTTTTTAATTATTTTGTGCAGCGATGGGGGCGGGGGGGGGGGGGGGGCGCGCGCCAGGCGG
GGCGGGGCGGGGCGAGGGGCGGGGCGGGGCGAGGCGGAGAGGTGCGGCGGCAGCCAATCAGAGCGGCGCG
CTCCGAAAGTTTCCTTTTATGGCGAGGCGGCGGCGGCGGCGGCCCTATAAAAAGCGAAGCGCGCGGCGGG
CGGGAGTCGCTGCGTTGCCTTCGCCCCGTGCCCCGCTCCGCGCCGCCTCGCGCCGCCCGCCCCGGCTCTG
ACTGACCGCGTTACTCCCACAGGTGAGCGGGCGGGACGGCCCTTCTCCTCCGGGCTGTAATTAGCGCTTG
GTTTAATGACGGCTCGTTTCTTTTCTGTGGCTGCGTGAAAGCCTTAAAGGGCTCCGGGAGGGCCCTTTGT
GCGGGGGGGAGCGGCTCGGGGGGTGCGTGCGTGTGTGTGTGCGTGGGGAGCGCCGCGTGCGGCCCGCGCT
GCCCGGCGGCTGTGAGCGCTGCGGGCGCGGCGCGGGGCTTTGTGCGCTCCGCGTGTGCGCGAGGGGAGCG
CGGCCGGGGGCGGTGCCCCGCGGTGCGGGGGGGCTGCGAGGGGAACAAAGGCTGCGTGCGGGGTGTGTGC
GTGGGGGGGTGAGCAGGGGGTGTGGGCGCGGCGGTCGGGCTGTAACCCCCCCCTGCACCCCCCTCCCCGA
GTTGCTGAGCACGGCCCGGCTTCGGGTGCGGGGCTCCGTGCGGGGCGTGGCGCGGGGCTCGCCGTGCCGG
GCGGGGGGTGGCGGCAGGTGGGGGTGCCGGGCGGGGCGGGGCCGCCTCGGGCCGGGGAGGGCTCGGGGGA
GGGGCGCGGCGGCCCCGGAGCGCCGGCGGCTGTCGAGGCGCGGCGAGCCGCAGCCATTGCCTTTTATGGT
AATCGTGCGAGAGGGCGCAGGGACTTCCTTTGTCCCAAATCTGGCGGAGCCGAAATCTGGGAGGCGCCGC
CGCACCCCCTCTAGCGGGCGCGGGCGAAGCGGTGCGGCGCCGGCAGGAAGGAAATGGGCGGGGAGGGCCT
TCGTGCGTCGCCGCGCCGCCGTCCCCTTCTCCATCTCCAGCCTCGGGGCTGCCGCAGGGGGACGGCTGCC
TTCGGGGGGGACGGGGCAGGGCGGGGTTCGGCTTCTGGCGTGTGACCGGCGGCTCTAGAGCCTCTGCTAA
CCATGTTCATGCCTTCTTCTTTTTCCTACAGATCCTTAATTAATAATACGACTCACTATAGGGGCCGCCA
CCATGAGATCTCCTAAGAAAAAGAGGAAGGTGCAGGTGGATCTACGCACGCTCGGCTACAGTCAGCAGCA
GCAAGAGAAGATCAAACCGAAGGTGCGTTCGACAGTGGCGCAGCACCACGAGGCACTGGTGGGCCATGGG
TTTACACACGCGCACATCGTTGCGCTCAGCCAACACCCGGCAGCGTTAGGGACCGTCGCTGTCACGTATC
AGCACATAATCACGGCGTTGCCAGAGGCGACACACGAAGACATCGTTGGCGTCGGCAAACAGTGGTCCGG
CGCACGCGCCCTGGAGGCCTTGCTCACGGATGCGGGGGAGTTGAGAGGTCCGCCGTTACAGTTGGACACA
GGCCAACTTGTGAAGATTGCAAAACGTGGCGGCGTGACCGCAATGGAGGCAGTGCATGCATCGCGCAATG
CACTGACGGGTGCCCCCCTGAACCTGACCCCGGACCAAGTGGTGGCTATCGCCAGCAACGGTGGCGGCAA
GCAAGCGCTCGAAACGGTGCAGCGGCTGTTGCCGGTGCTGTGCCAGGACCATGGCCTGACCCCGGACCAA
GTGGTGGCTATCGCCAGCAACAAGGGCGGCAAGCAAGCGCTCGAAACGGTGCAGCGGCTGTTGCCGGTGC
TGTGCCAGGACCATGGCCTGACTCCGGACCAAGTGGTGGCTATCGCCAGCCACGATGGCGGCAAGCAAGC
GCTCGAAACGGTGCAGCGGCTGTTGCCGGTGCTGTGCCAGGACCATGGCCTGACTCCGGACCAAGTGGTG
GCTATCGCCAGCCACGATGGCGGCAAGCAAGCGCTCGAAACGGTGCAGCGGCTGTTGCCGGTGCTGTGCC
AGGACCATGGCCTGACCCCGGACCAAGTGGTGGCTATCGCCAGCAACATTGGCGGCAAGCAAGCGCTCGA
AACGGTGCAGCGGCTGTTGCCGGTGCTGTGCCAGGACCATGGCCTGACCCCGGACCAAGTGGTGGCTATC
GCCAGCAACGGTGGCGGCAAGCAAGCGCTCGAAACGGTGCAGCGGCTGTTGCCGGTGCTGTGCCAGGACC
ATGGCCTGACCCCGGACCAAGTGGTGGCTATCGCCAGCAACATTGGCGGCAAGCAAGCGCTCGAAACGGT
GCAGCGGCTGTTGCCGGTGCTGTGCCAGGACCATGGCCTGACCCCGGACCAAGTGGTGGCTATCGCCAGC
AACGGTGGCGGCAAGCAAGCGCTCGAAACGGTGCAGCGGCTGTTGCCGGTGCTGTGCCAGGACCATGGCC
TGACCCCGGACCAAGTGGTGGCTATCGCCAGCAACGGTGGCGGCAAGCAAGCGCTCGAAACGGTGCAGCG
GCTGTTGCCGGTGCTGTGCCAGGACCATGGCCTGACTCCGGACCAAGTGGTGGCTATCGCCAGCCACGAT
GGCGGCAAGCAAGCGCTCGAAACGGTGCAGCGGCTGTTGCCGGTGCTGTGCCAGGACCATGGCCTGACCC
CGGACCAAGTGGTGGCTATCGCCAGCCACGATGGCGGCAAGCAAGCGCTCGAAACGGTGCAGCGGCTGTT
GCCGGTGCTGTGCCAGGACCATGGCCTGACCCCGGACCAAGTGGTGGCTATCGCCAGCAACATTGGCGGC
AAGCAAGCGCTCGAAACGGTGCAGCGGCTGTTGCCGGTGCTGTGCCAGGACCATGGCCTGACTCCGGACC
AAGTGGTGGCTATCGCCAGCCACGATGGCGGCAAGCAAGCGCTCGAAACGGTGCAGCGGCTGTTGCCGGT
GCTGTGCCAGGACCATGGCCTGACCCCGGACCAAGTGGTGGCTATCGCCAGCAACAAGGGCGGCAAGCAA
GCGCTCGAAACGGTGCAGCGGCTGTTGCCGGTGCTGTGCCAGGACCATGGCCTGACCCCGGACCAAGTGG
TGGCTATCGCCAGCAACGGTGGCGGCAAGCAAGCGCTCGAAAGCATTGTGGCCCAGCTGAGCCGGCCTGA
TCCGGCGTTGGCCGCGTTGACCAACGACCACCTCGTCGCCTTGGCCTGCCTCGGCGGACGTCCTGCCATG
GATGCAGTGAAAAAGGGATTGCCGCACGCGCCGGAATTGATCAGAAGAGTCAATCGCCGTATTGGCGAAC
GCACGTCCCATCGCGTTGCGGGATCCACTGGAGGCGGAGGTGGCTCCGGCACCGCCTCCTCCATGGTGAG
CAAGGGCGAGGAGCTGTTCACCGGGGTGGTGCCCATCCTGGTCGAGCTGGACGGCGACGTAAACGGCCAC
AAGTTCAGCGTCCGCGGCGAGGGCGAGGGCGATGCCACCAACGGCAAGCTGACCCTGAAGTTCATCTGCA
CCACCGGCAAGCTGCCCGTGCCCTGGCCCACCCTCGTGACCACCTTCGGCTACGGCGTGGCCTGCTTCAG
CCGCTACCCCGACCACATGAAGCAGCACGACTTCTTCAAGTCCGCCATGCCCGAAGGCTACGTCCAGGAG
CGCACCATCTCTTTCAAGGACGACGGTACCTACAAGACCCGCGCCGAGGTGAAGTTCGAGGGCGACACCC
TGGTGAACCGCATCGAGCTGAAGGGCATCGACTTCAAGGAGGACGGCAACATCCTGGGGCACAAGCTGGA
GTACAACTTCAACAGCCACAACGTCTATATCACGGCCGACAAGCAGAAGAACGGCATCAAGGCTAACTTC
AAGATCCGCCACAACGTTGAGGACGGCAGCGTGCAGCTCGCCGACCACTACCAGCAGAACACCCCCATCG
GCGACGGCCCCGTGCTGCTGCCCGACAACCACTACCTGAGCCATCAGTCCAAGCTGAGCAAAGACCCCAA
CGAGAAGCGCGATCACATGGTCCTGCTGGAGTTCGTGACCGCCGCCGGGATTACACATGGCATGGACGAG
CTGTACAAGTCTAGAGGGCCCTATTCTATAGTGTCACCTAAATGCTAAGAATTCTGTACATATGGGCACC
AAAGAACCTGTAAACGTTATCTTTTTAAATTGAATGTGCACAAATAAAAGTTTGGAAAAGAAAAAAAAAA
AAAAAAAAAAAAAAAAAAAAAAAAAAAAAAAAAAAAAAAAAAAAAAAAAAAAAAAAAAATACGCATCATA
CGCTGTGGCGTACCTCGAGTCTAGAGGGCCCTTCGAACAAAAACTCATCTCAGAAGAGGATCTGAATATG
CATACCGGTCATCATCACCATCACCATTGAGTTTAAACCCGCTGATCAGCCTCGACTGTGCCTTCTAGTT
GCCAGCCATCTGTTGTTTGCCCCTCCCCCGTGCCTTCCTTGACCCTGGAAGGTGCCACTCCCACTGTCCT
TTCCTAATAAAATGAGGAAATTGCATCGCATTGTCTGAGTAGGTGTCATTCTATTCTGGGGGGTGGGGTG
GGGCAGGACAGCAAGGGGGAGGATTGGGAAGACAATAGCAGGCATGCTGGGGATGCGGTGGGCTCTATGG
GCGGCCGCCACTGGCCGTCGTTTTACAACGTCGTGACTGGGAAAACCCTGGCGTTACCCAACTTAATCGC
CTTGCAGCACATCCCCCTTTCGCCAGCTGGCGTAATAGCGAAGAGGCCCGCACCGATCGCCCTTCCCAAC
AGTTGCGCAGCCTGAATGGCGAATGGG
[124 nt withheld, positions 5488-5611]
C
[91 nt withheld, positions 5613-5703]
A
[49 nt withheld, positions 5705-5753]
CCTTTGACGTTGGAGTCCACGTTCTTT
[37 nt withheld, positions 5781-5817]
ACCCTATCTCGGTCTATTCTTTTGATTTATAAGGGATTTTGCCGATTTCGGCCTATTGGTTAAAAAATGA
GCTGATTTAACAAAAATTTAACGCGAATTTTAACAAAATATTAACGCTTACAATTTAGGTGGCACTTTTC
GGGGAAATGTGCGCGGAACCCCTATTTGTTTATTTTTCTAAATACATTCAAATATGTATCCGCTCATGAG
ACAATAACCCTGATAAATGCTTCAATAATATTGAAAAAGGAAGAGTATGAGTATTCAACATTTCCGTGTC
GCCCTTATTCCCTTTTTTGCGGCATTTTGCCTTCCTGTTTTTGCTCACCCAGAAACGCTGGTGAAAGTAA
AAGATGCTGAAGATCAGTTGGGTGCACGAGTGGGTTACATCGAACTGGATCTCAACAGCGGTAAGATCCT
TGAGAGTTTTCGCCCCGAAGAACGTTTTCCAATGATGAGCACTTTTAAAGTTCTGCTATGTGGCGCGGTA
TTATCCCGTATTGACGCCGGGCAAGAGCAACTCGGTCGCCGCATACACTATTCTCAGAATGACTTGGTTG
AGTACTCACCAGTCACAGAAAAGCATCTTACGGATGGCATGACAGTAAGAGAATTATGCAGTGCTGCCAT
AACCATGAGTGATAACACTGCGGCCAACTTACTTCTGACAACGATCGGAGGACCGAAGGAGCTAACCGCT
TTTTTGCACAACATGGGGGATCATGTAACTCGCCTTGATCGTTGGGAACCGGAGCTGAATGAAGCCATAC
CAAACGACGAGCGTGACACCACGATGCCTGTAGCAATGGCAACAACGTTGCGCAAACTATTAACTGGCGA
ACTACTTACTCTAGCTTCCCGGCAACAATTAATAGACTGGATGGAGGCGGATAAAGTTGCAGGACCACTT
CTGCGCTCGGCCCTTCCGGCTGGCTGGTTTATTGCTGATAAATCTGGAGCCGGTGAGCGTGGGTCTCGCG
GTATCATTGCAGCACTGGGGCCAGATGGTAAGCCCTCCCGTATCGTAGTTATCTACACGACGGGGAGTCA
GGCAACTATGGATGAACGAAATAGACAGATCGCTGAGATAGGTGCCTCACTGATTAAGCATTGGTAACTG
TCAGACCAAGTTTACTCATATATACTTTAGATTGATTTAAAACTTCATTTTTAATTTAAAAGGATCTAGG
TGAAGATCCTTTTTGATAATCTCATGACCAAAATCCCTTAACGTGAGTTTTCGTTCCACTGAGCGTCAGA
CCCCGTAGAAAAGATCAAAGGATCTTCTTGAGATCCTTTTTTTCTGCGCGTAATCTGCTGCTTGCAAACA
AAAAAACCACCGCTACCAGCGGTGGTTTGTTTGCCGGATCAAGAGCTACCAACTCTTTTTCCGAAGGTAA
CTGGCTTCAGCAGAGCGCAGATACCAAATACTGTCCTTCTAGTGTAGCCGTAGTTAGGCCACCACTTCAA
GAACTCTGTAGCACCGCCTACATACCTCGCTCTGCTAATCCTGTTACCAGTGGCTGCTGCCAGTGGCGAT
AAGTCGTGTCTTACCGGGTTGGACTCAAGACGATAGTTACCGGATAAGGCGCAGCGGTCGGGCTGAACGG
GGGGTTCGTGCACACAGCCCAGCTTGGAGCGAACGACCTACACCGAACTGAGATACCTACAGCGTGAGCT
ATGAGAAAGCGCCACGCTTCCCGAAGGGAGAAAGGCGGACAGGTATCCGGTAAGCGGCAGGGTCGGAACA
GGAGAGCGCACGAGGGAGCTTCCAGGGGGAAACGCCTGGTATCTTTATAGTCCTGTCGGGTTTCGCCACC
TCTGACTTGAGCGTCGATTTTTGTGATGCTCGTCAGGGGGGCGGAGCCTATGGAAAAACGCCAGCAACGC
GGCCTTTTTACGGTTCCTGGCCTTTTGCTGGCCTTTTGCTCACATGTTCTTTCCTGCGTTATCCCCTGAT
TCTGTGGATAACCGTATTACCGCCTTTGAGTGAGCTGATACCGCTCGCCGCAGCCGAACGACCGAGCGCA
GCGAGTCAGTGAGCGAGGAAGCGGAAGAGCGCCCAATACGCAAACCGCCTCTCCCCGCGCGTTGGCCGAT
TCATTAATGCAGCT
