>Addgene plasmid #47878 | pTALYM3B15 | addgene partial sequence | sequence record 72309 | Sp6 5'-ATTTAGGTGACACTATAG-3'
CCCCGGGTACGAGCTCGAATTCGCCCTATAGTGAGTCGTATTACAATTCACTGGCCGTCGTTTTACAACG
TCGTGACTGGGAAAACCCTGGCGTTACCCAACTTAATCGCCTTGCAGCACATCCCCCTTTCGCCAGCTGG
CGTAATAGCGAAGAGGCCCGCACCGATCGCCCTTCCCAACAGTTGCGCAGCCTGAATGGCGAATGG
[124 nt withheld, positions 207-330]
C
[91 nt withheld, positions 332-422]
A
[49 nt withheld, positions 424-472]
CCTTTGACGTTGGAGTCCACGTTCTTT
[37 nt withheld, positions 500-536]
ACCCTATCTCGGTCTATTCTTTTGATTTATAAGGGATTTTGCCGATTTCGGCCTATTGGTTAAAAAATGA
GCTGATTTAACAAAAATTTAACGCGAATTTTAACAAAATATTAACGCTTACAATTTCCTGATGCGGTATT
TTCTCCTTACGCATCTGTGCGGTATTTCACACCGCATATGGTGCACTCTCAGTACAATCTGCTCTGATGC
CGCATAGTTAAGCCAGCCCCGACACCCGCCAACACCCGCTGACGCGCCCTGACGGGCTTGTCTGCTCCCG
GCATCCGCTTACAGACAAGCTGTGACCGTCTCCG
