>Addgene plasmid #47878 | pTALYM3B15 | addgene partial sequence | sequence record 72311 | BGH-Rev
GGTGATGATGACCGGTATGCATATTCAGATCCTCTTCTGAGATGAGTTTTTGTTCGAAGGGCCCTCTAGA
CTCGAGGTACGCCACAGCGTATGATGCGTATTTTTTTTTTTTTTTTTTTTTTTTTTTTTTTTTTTTTTTT
TTTTTTTTTTTTTTTTTTTTTTTTTT
