>Addgene plasmid #47878 | pTALYM3B15 | addgene partial sequence | sequence record 72481 | EGFP-N 5'-CGTCGCCGTCCAGCTCGACCAG-3'
GGAGGAGGCGGTGCCGGAGCCACCTCCGCCTCCAGTGGATCCCGCAACGCGATGGGACGTGCGTTCGCCA
ATACGGCGATTGACTCTTCTGATCAATTCCGGCGCGTGCGGCAATCCCTTTTTCACTGCATCCATGGCAG
GACGTCCGCCGAGGCAGGCCAAGGCGACGAGGTGGTCGTTGGTCAACGCGGCCAACGCCGGATCAGGCCN
GCTCAGCTGGGCCACAATGCTTTCGAGCGCTTGCTTGCCGCCACCGTTGCTGGCGATAGCCACCACTTGG
TCCGGGGTCAGGCCATGGTCCTGGCACAGCACCGGCAACAGCCGCTGCACCGTTTCGAGCGCTTGCTTGC
CGCCCTTGTTGCTGGCGATAGCCACCACTTGGTCCGGGGTCAGGCCATGGTCCTGGCACAGCACCGGCAA
CAGCCGCTGCACCGTTTCGAGCGCTTGCTTGCCGCCATCGTGGCTGGCGATAGCCACCACTTGGTCCGGA
GTCAGGCCATGGTCCTGGCACAGCACCGGCAACAGCCGCTGCACCGTTTCGAGCGCTTGCTTGCCGCCAA
TGTTGCTGGCGATAGCCACCACTTGGTCCGGGGTCAGGCCATGGTCCTGGCACAGCACCGGCAACAGCCG
CTGCACCGTTTCGAGCGCTTGCTTGCCGCCATCGTGGCTGGCGATAGCCACCACTTGGTCCGGGGTCAAG
CCATGGTCCTGGCACAGCACCGGCAACAGCCGCTGCACCGTTTCGAGCGCTTGCTTGCCGCCATCGTGGC
T
