>Addgene plasmid #47878 | pTALYM3B15 | addgene partial sequence | sequence record 72486 | TAL_F1 5'-ttggcgtcggcaaacagtgg-3'
CGGGGGAGTTGAGAGGTCCGCCGTTACAGTTGGACACAGGCCAACTTGTGAAGATTGCAAAACGTGGCGG
CGTGACCGCAATGGAGGCAGTGCATGCATCGCGCAATGCACTGACGGGTGCCCCCCTGAACCTGACCCCG
GACCAAGTGGTGGCTATCGCCAGCAACGGTGGCGGCAAGCAAGCGCTCGAAACGGTGCAGCGGCTGTTGC
CGGTGCTGTGCCAGGACCATGGCCTGACCCCGGACCAAGTGGTGGCTATCGCCAGCAACAAGGGCGGCAA
GCAAGCGCTCGAAACGGTGCAGCGGCTGTTGCCGGTGCTGTGCCAGGACCATGGCCTGACTCCGGACCAA
GTGGTGGCTATCGCCAGCCACGATGGCGGCAAGCAAGCGCTCGAAACGGTGCAGCGGCTGTTGCCGGTGC
TGTGCCAGGACCATGGCCTGACTCCGGACCAAGTGGTGGCTATCGCCAGCCACGATGGCGGCAAGCAAGC
GCTCGAAACGGTGCAGCGGCTGTTGCCGGTGCTGTGCCAGGACCATGGCCTGACCCCGGACCAAGTGGTG
GCTATCGCCAGCAACATTGGCGGCAAGCAAGCGCTCGAAACGGTGCAGCGGCTGTTGCCGGTGCTGTGCC
AGGACCATGGCCTGACCCCGGACCAAGTGGTGGCTATCGCCAGCAACGGTGGCGGCAAGCAAGCGCTCGA
AACGGTGCAGCGGCTGTTGCCGGTGCTGTGCCAGGACCATGGCCTGACCCCGGACCAAGTGGTGGCTATC
GCCAGCAACATTGGCGGCAAGCAAGCGCTCGAAACGGTGCAGCGGCTGTTGCCGGTGCTGTGCCAGGACC
ATGGCCTGACCCCGGACCAAGTGGTGGCTATCGCCAGC
