>Addgene plasmid #47878 | pTALYM3B15 | addgene partial sequence | sequence record 72489 | TAL_R2 5'-ggcgacgaggtggtcgttgg-3'
CCACCGTTGCTGGCGATAGCCACCACTTGGTCCGGGGTCAGGCCATGGTCCTGGCACAGCACCGGCAACA
GCCGCTGCACCGTTTCGAGCGCTTGCTTGCCGCCCTTGTTGCTGGCGATAGCCACCACTTGGTCCGGGGT
CAGGCCATGGTCCTGGCACAGCACCGGCAACAGCCGCTGCACCGTTTCGAGCGCTTGCTTGCCGCCATCG
TGGCTGGCGATAGCCACCACTTGGTCCGGAGTCAGGCCATGGTCCTGGCACAGCACCGGCAACAGCCGCT
GCACCGTTTCGAGCGCTTGCTTGCCGCCAATGTTGCTGGCGATAGCCACCACTTGGTCCGGGGTCAGGCC
ATGGTCCTGGCACAGCACCGGCAACAGCCGCTGCACCGTTTCGAGCGCTTGCTTGCCGCCATCGTGGCTG
GCGATAGCCACCACTTGGTCCGGGGTCAGGCCATGGTCCTGGCACAGCACCGGCAACAGCCGCTGCACCG
TTTCGAGCGCTTGCTTGCCGCCATCGTGGCTGGCGATAGCCACCACTTGGTCCGGAGTCAGGCCATGGTC
CTGGCACAGCACCGGCAACAGCCGCTGCACCGTTTCGAGCGCTTGCTTGCCGCCACCGTTGCTGGCGATA
GCCACCACTTGGTCCGGGGTCAGGCCATGGTCCTGGCACAGCACCGGCAACAGCCGCTGCACCGTTTCGA
GCGCTTGCTTGCCGCCACCGTTGCTGGCG
