>Addgene plasmid #47878 | pTALYM3B15 | addgene partial sequence | sequence record 73705 | TAL-F2 5'-ccaacgaccacctcgtcgcc-3'
AAGGGATTGCCGCACGCGCCGGAATTGATCAGAAGAGTCAATCGCCGTATTGGCGAACGCACGTCCCATC
GCGTTGCGGGATCCACTGGAGGCGGAGGTGGCTCCGGCACCGCCTCCTCCATGGTGAGCAAGGGCGAGGA
GCTGTTCACCGGGGTGGTGCCCATCCTGGTCGAGCTGGACGGCGACGTAAACGGCCACAAGTTCAGCGTC
CGCGGCGAGGGCGAGGGCGATGCCACCAACGGCAAGCTGACCCTGAAGTTCATCTGCACCACCGGCAAGC
TGCCCGTGCCCTGGCCCACCCTCGTGACCACCTTCGGCTACGGCGTGGCCTGCTTCAGCCGCTACCCCGA
CCACATGAAGCAGCACGACTTCTTCAAGTCCGCCATGCCCGAAGGCTACGTCCAGGAGCGCACCATCTCT
TTCAAGGACGACGGTACCTACAAGACCCGCGCCGAGGTGAAGTTCGAGGGCGACACCCTGGTGAACCGCA
TCGAGCTGAAGGGCATCGACTTCAAGGAGGACGGCAACATCCTGGGGCACAAGCTGGAGTACAACTTCAA
CAGCCACAACGTCTATATCACGGCCGACAAGCAGAAGAACGGCATCAAGGCTAACTTCAAGATCCGCCAC
AACGTTGAGGACGGCAGCGTGCAGCTCGCCGACCACTACCAGCAGAACACCCCCATCGGCGACGGCCCCG
TGCTGCTGCCCGACAACCACTACCTGAGCCATCAGTCCAAGCTGAGCAAAGACCCCAACGAGAAGCGCGA
TCACATGGTCCTGCTGGAGTTCGTGACCGCCGCCGGGATTACACATGGCATGGACG
